>Addgene plasmid #178918 | BASIC_SEVA_25a.10 | addgene full sequence | sequence record 353837 | Addgene NGS Result
GGCTCGGGTAAGAACTCGCACTTCGTGGAAACACTATTATCTGGTGGGTCTCTGTCCACTAGTCTTGGAC
TCCTGTTGATAGATCCAGTAATGACCTCAGAACTCCATCTGGATTTGTTCAGAACGCTCGGTTGCCGCCG
GGCGTTTTTTATTGGTGAGAATCCAGGGGTCCCCAATAATTACGATTTAAATTTGTGTCTCAAAATCTCT
GATGTTACATTGCACAAGATAAAAATATATCATCATGAACAATAAAACTGTCTGCTTACATAAACAGTAA
TACAAGGGGTGTTATGAGCCATATTCAGCGTGAAACGAGCTGTAGCCGTCCGCGTCTGAACAGCAACATG
GATGCGGATCTGTATGGCTATAAATGGGCGCGTGATAACGTGGGTCAGAGCGGCGCGACCATTTATCGTC
TGTATGGCAAACCGGATGCGCCGGAACTGTTTCTGAAACATGGCAAAGGCAGCGTGGCGAACGATGTGAC
CGATGAAATGGTGCGTCTGAACTGGCTGACCGAATTTATGCCGCTGCCGACCATTAAACATTTTATTCGC
ACCCCGGATGATGCGTGGCTGCTGACCACCGCGATTCCGGGCAAAACCGCGTTTCAGGTGCTGGAAGAAT
ATCCGGATAGCGGCGAAAACATTGTGGATGCGCTGGCCGTGTTTCTGCGTCGTCTGCATAGCATTCCGGT
GTGCAACTGCCCGTTTAACAGCGATCGTGTGTTTCGTCTGGCCCAGGCGCAGAGCCGTATGAACAACGGC
CTGGTGGATGCGAGCGATTTTGATGATGAACGTAACGGCTGGCCGGTGGAACAGGTGTGGAAAGAAATGC
ATAAACTGCTGCCGTTTAGCCCGGATAGCGTGGTGACCCACGGCGATTTTAGCCTGGATAACCTGATTTT
CGATGAAGGCAAACTGATTGGCTGCATTGATGTGGGCCGTGTGGGCATTGCGGATCGTTATCAGGATCTG
GCCATTCTGTGGAACTGCCTGGGCGAATTTAGCCCGAGCCTGCAAAAACGTCTGTTTCAGAAATATGGCA
TTGATAATCCGGATATGAACAAACTGCAATTTCATCTGATGCTGGATGAATTTTTCTAATAATTAATTGG
ACCGCGGTCGGCTCGGCCCACTTGTGTGTCTCGTACAATTCTGAGGTCCACACAGATAGTGTCCGTAGGC
CGGCCTCAGCCTGCCGCCTTGGGCCGGGTGATGTCGTACTTGCCCGCCGCGAACTCGGTTACCGTCCAGC
CCAGCGCGACCAGCTCCGGCAACGCCTCGCGCACCCGCTGGCGGCGCTTGCGCATGGTCGAACCACTGGC
CTCTGACGGCCAGACATAGCCGCACAAGGTATCTATGGAAGCCTTGCCGGTTTTGCCGGGGTCGATCCAG
CCACACAGCCGCTGGTGCAGCAGGCGGGCGGTTTCGCTGTCCAGCGCCCGCACCTCGTCCATGCTGATGC
GCACATGCTGGCCGCCACCCATGACGGCCTGCGCGATCAAGGGGTTCAGGGCCACGTACAGGCGCCCGTC
CGCCTCGTCGCTGGCGTACTCCGACAGCAGCCGAAACCCCTGCCGCTTGCGGCCATTCTGGGCGATGATG
GATACCTTCCAAAGGCGCTCGATGCAGTCCTGTATGTGCTTGAGCGCCCCACCACTATCGACCTCTGCCC
CGATTTCCTTTGCCAGCGCCCGATAGCTACCTTTGACCACCATGGCATCAGCGGTGACGGCCTCCCACTT
GGGTTCCAGGAACAGCCGGAGCTGCCGTCCGCCTTCGGTCTTGGGTTCCGGGCCAAGCACTAGGCCATTA
GGCCCAGCCATGGCCACCAGCCCTTGCAGGATGCGCAGATCATCAGCGCCCAGCGGCTCCGGGCCGCTGA
ACTCGATCCGCTTGCCGTCGCCGTAGTCATACGTCACGTCCAGCTTGCTGCGCTTGCGCTCGCCCCGCTT
GAGGGCACGGAACAGGCCGGGGGCCAGACAGTGCGCCGGGTCGTGCCGGACGTGGCTGAGGCTGTGCTTG
TTCTTAGGCTTCACCACGGGGCACCCCCTTGCTCTTGCGCTGCCTCTCCAGCACGGCGGGCTTGAGCACC
CCGCCGTCATGCCGCCTGAACCACCGATCAGCGAACGGTGCGCCATAGTTGGCCTTGCTCACACCGAAGC
GGACGAAGAACCGGCGCTGGTCGTCGTCCACACCCCATTCCTCGGCCTCGGCGCTGGTCATGCTCGACAG
GTAGGACTGCCAGCGGATGTTATCGACCAGTACCGAGCTGCCCCGGCTGGCCTGCTGCTGGTCGCCTGCG
CCCATCATGGCCGCGCCCTTGCTGGCATGGTGCAGGAACACGATAGAGCACCCGGTATCGGCGGCGATGG
CCTCCATGCGACCGATGACCTGGGCCATGGGGCCGCTGGCGTTTTCTTCCTCGATGTGGAACCGGCGCAG
CGTGTCCAGCACCATCAGGCGGCGGCCCTCGGCGGCGCGCTTGAGGCCGTCGAACCACTCCGGGGCCATG
ATGTTGGGCAGGCTGCCGATCAGCGGCTGGATCAGCAGGCCGTCAGCCACGGCTTGCCGTTCCTCGGCGC
TGAGGTGCGCCCCAAGGGCGTGCAGGCGGTGATGAATGGCGGTGGGCGGGTCTTCGGCGGGCAGGTAGAT
CACCGGGCCGGTGGGCAGTTCGCCCACCTCCAGCAGATCCGGCCCGCCTGCAATCTGTGCGGCCAGTTGC
AGGGCCAGCATGGATTTACCGGCACCACCGGGCGACACCAGCGCCCCGACCGTACCGGCCACCATGTTGG
GCAAAACGTAGTCCAGCGGTGGCGGCGCTGCTGCGAACGCCTCCAGAATATTGATAGGCTTATGGGTAGC
CATTGATTGCCTCCTTTGCAGGCAGTTGGTGGTTAGGCGCTGGCGGGGTCACTACCCCCGCCCTGCGCCG
CTCTGAGTTCTTCCAGGCACTCGCGCAGCGCCTCGTATTCGTCGTCGGTCAGCCAGAACTTGCGCTGACG
CATCCCTTTGGCCTTCATGCGCTCGGCATATCGCGCTTGGCGTACAGCGTCAGGGCTGGCCAGCAGGTCG
CCGGTCTGCTTGTCCTTTTGGTCTTTCATATCAGTCACCGAGAAACTTGCCGGGGCCGAAAGGCTTGTCT
TCGCGGAACAAGGACAAGGTGCAGCCGTCAAGGTTAAGGCTGGCCATATCAGCGACTGAAAAGCGGCCAG
CCTCGGCCTTGTTTGACGTATAACCAAAGCCACCGGGCAACCAATAGCCCTTGTCACTTTTGATCAGGTA
GACCGACCCTGAAGCGCTTTTTTCGTATTCCATAAAACCCCCTTCTGTGCGTGAGTACTCATAGTATAAC
AGGCGTGAGTACCAACGCAAGCACTACATGCTGAAATCTGGCCCGCCCCTGTCCATGCCTCGCTGGCGGG
GTGCCGGTGCCCGTGCCAGCTCGGCCCGCGCAAGCTGGACGCTGGGCAGACCCATGACCTTGCTGACGGT
GCGCTCGATGTAATCCGCTTCGTGGCCGGGCTTGCGCTCTGCCAGCGCTGGGCTGGCCTCGGCCATGGCC
TTGCCGATTTCCTCGGCACTGCGGCCCCGGCTGGCCAGCTTCTGCGCGGCGATAAAGTCGCACTTGCTGA
GGTCATCACCGAAGCGCTTGACCAGCCCGGCCATCTCGCTGCGGTACTCGTCCAGCGCCGTGCGCCGGTG
GCGGCTAAGCTGCCGCTCGGGCAGTTCGAGGCTGGCCAGCCTGCGGGCCTTCTCCTGCTGCCGCTGGGCC
TGCTCGATCTGCTGGCCAGCCTGCTGCACCAGCGCCGGGCCAGCGGTGGCGGTCTTGCCCTTGGATTCAC
GCAGCAGCACCCACGGCTGATAACCGGCGCGGGTGGTGTGCTTGTCCTTGCGGTTGGTGAAGCCCGCCAA
GCGGCCATAGTGGCGGCTGTCGGCGCTGGCCGGGTCGGCGTCGTACTCGCTGGCCAGCGTCCGGGCAATC
TGCCCCCGAAGTTCACCGCCTGCGGCGTCGGCCACCTTGACCCATGCCTGATAGTTCTTCGGGCTGGTTT
CCACTACCAGGGCAGGCTCCCGGCCCTCGGCTTTCATGTCATCCAGGTCAAACTCGCTGAGGTCGTCCAC
CAGCACCAGACCATGCCGCTCCTGCTCGGCGGGCCTGATATACACGTCATTGCCCTGGGCATTCATCCGC
TTGAGCCATGGCGTGTTCTGGAGCACTTCGGCGGCTGACCATTCCCGGTTCATCATCTGGCCGGTGGTGG
CGTCCCTGACGCCGATATCGAAGCGCTCACAGCCCATGGCCTTGAGCTGTCGGCCTATGGCCTGCAAAGT
CCTGTCGTTCTTCATCGGGCCACCAAGCGATTCCCACACATTATACGAGCCGGAAGCATAAAGTGTAGCT
AGATCCGAAGGATGAGCCGGGCTGAATGATCGACCGAGACAGGCCCTGCGGGGCTGCACACGCGCCCCCA
CCCTTCGGGTAGGGGGAAAGGCCGCTAAAGCGGCTAAAAGCGCTCCAGCGTATTTCTGCGGGGTTTGGTG
TGGGGTTTAGCGGGCTTTGCCCGCCTTTCCCCCTGCCGCGCAGCGGTGGGGCGGTGTGTAGCCTAGCGCA
GCGAATAGACCAGCTATCCGGCCTCTGGCCGGGCATATTGGGCAAGGGCAGCAGCGCCCCACAAGGGCGC
TGATAACCGCGCCTAGTGGATTATTCTTAGATAATCATGGATGGATTTTTCCAACACCCCGCCAGCCCCC
GCCCCTGCTGGGTTTGCAGGTTTGGGGGCGTGACAGTTATTGCAGGGGTTCGTGACAGTTATTGCAGGGG
GGCGTGACAGTTATTGCAGGGGTTCGTGACAGTTAGGGCGCGCCCAGCTGTCTAGGGCGGCGGATTTGTC
CTACTCAGGAGAGCGTTCACCGACAAACAACAGATAAAACGAAAGGCCCAGTCTTTCGACTGAGCCTTTC
GTTTTATTTGATGCCTTTAATTAAGGCTCGGGAGACCTATCGGTAATAACAGTCCAATCTGGTGTAACTT
CGGAATCGTCCTTGACAGCTAGCTCAGTCCTAGGTATAATGCTAGCTACTAGTGAAAGAGGAGAAATACT
AGTATGGTTAGCAAAGGCGAGGCGGTTATCAAGGAGTTTATGCGTTTTAAGGTTCACATGGAGGGTAGCA
TGAATGGTCACGAGTTCGAGATCGAGGGTGAAGGCGAGGGTCGTCCGTACGAAGGCACCCAGACCGCGAA
GCTGAAAGTGACCAAGGGTGGCCCGCTGCCGTTCAGCTGGGACATCCTGAGCCCGCAGTTCATGTATGGC
AGCCGTGCGTTTACCAAACACCCGGCGGACATTCCGGATTACTATAAGCAAAGCTTCCCGGAAGGTTTTA
AATGGGAGCGTGTTATGAACTTCGAAGATGGTGGCGCGGTGACCGTTACCCAGGACACCAGCCTGGAGGA
TGGCACCCTGATTTACAAGGTGAAACTGCGTGGCACCAACTTTCCGCCGGATGGTCCGGTTATGCAGAAG
AAAACGATGGGTTGGGAAGCGAGCACCGAGCGTCTGTATCCGGAAGATGGCGTGCTGAAGGGTGATATCA
AAATGGCGCTGCGTCTGAAGGACGGTGGCCGTTACCTGGCGGATTTTAAGACCACCTATAAAGCGAAGAA
ACCGGTGCAAATGCCGGGTGCGTACAACGTTGACCGTAAACTGGATATTACCAGCCACAACGAGGATTAT
ACCGTGGTTGAGCAATATGAGCGTAGCGAGGGTCGCCACAGCACCGGCGGCATGGACGAACTGTATAAGG
GATCCTAATAA
Features (pLannotate 1.2.2; 11 found; start..end, strand, type, name):
     68..162     +  terminator     lambda t0 terminator: transcription terminator from phage lambda
    294..1106    +  CDS            aphA1: KKA1_ECOLX - Also known as nptI. Protein inferred from homology: Swiss-Prot protein existence level 3. Resistance to kanamycin and structurally-related aminoglycosides, including amikacin. From Escherichia coli.
   1196..2047    -  CDS            RSF1010 RepC (fragment): replication protein C of the broad-host-range plasmid RSF1010 (Scholz et al., 1989); repC
   2034..2873    -  CDS            RSF1010 RepA: replication protein A of the broad-host-range plasmid RSF1010 (Scholz et al., 1989); repA
   2865..2939    -  ncRNA          Plasmid R1162: Accession: RF00043 - R1162-like plasmid antisense RNA
   3384..4355    -  CDS            RSF1010 RepB: replication protein B of the broad-host-range plasmid RSF1010 (Scholz et al., 1989); repB
   4379..4407    -  promoter       lac UV5 promoter (fragment): E. coli lac promoter with an "up" mutation
   4462..4856    +  rep_origin     RSF1010 oriV: replication origin of the broad-host-range plasmid RSF1010; requires the RSF1010 RepA/B/C proteins for replication (Scholz et al., 1989)
   4894..4980    -  terminator     rrnB T1 terminator: Escherichia coli rrnB; transcription terminator T1 from the E. coli rrnB gene
   5052..5086    +  promoter       J23119 promoter: bacterial promoter (Registry of Standard Biological Parts BBa J23119)
   5114..5809    +  CDS            mScarlet: mScarlet is a basic (constitutively fluorescent) red fluorescent protein published in 2016, derived from synthetic construct. It has moderate acid sensitivity.
