[The description below was written by a language model from this plasmid's Addgene catalogue record and pLannotate feature annotations shown in this document.]
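Description:
BASIC_SEVA_25a.10 is a bacterial synthetic-biology vector from the BASIC SEVA collection, designed as a recipient backbone for BASIC DNA assembly. The sequenced plasmid is about 5.8 kb, consistent with the recorded 4.9 kb backbone plus an 878 bp insert. It replicates through the broad-host-range RSF1010 replicon: the feature table shows the RSF1010 oriV together with the repA, repB and repC genes whose products this origin requires (repC annotated as a fragment), as well as the R1162-like antisense RNA associated with this replicon family and a fragment of a lac UV5 promoter lying next to repB. The plasmid is recorded as low copy in E. coli. Selection is by kanamycin, conferred by the aphA1 (nptI) aminoglycoside phosphotransferase gene. The RSF1010 replicon is generally able to function in a wide range of Gram-negative bacteria, although the record itself lists only E. coli as the propagation host.

The payload is an mScarlet counter-selection cassette, in which the strong constitutive J23119 promoter drives the red fluorescent protein mScarlet. The lambda t0 and rrnB T1 terminators flank the cargo position and insulate it from transcription in the marker and replication modules. In a dropout design of this kind, the assembled parts replace the mScarlet cassette, so colonies carrying unmodified vector remain red while correct assemblies lose the fluorescence, giving a visual screen. The BASIC linker or prefix/suffix sequences that mediate assembly are not annotated in the feature table, so their exact positions are not stated in the record.
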