Addgene plasmid #178918: BASIC_SEVA_25a.10
Purpose: BASIC DNA assembly vector
Depositing lab: Paul Freemont. Depositing organization: Imperial College London. Publication: basicsynbio and the BASIC SEVA collection: software and vectors for an established DNA assembly method. Haines MC, Carling B, Marshall J, Shenshin VA, Baldwin GS, Freemont P, Storch M. Synth Biol (Oxf). 2022 Oct 11;7(1):ysac023. doi: 10.1093/synbio/ysac023. eCollection 2022. PubMed 36381610.
Backbone
  Vector backbone: BASIC_SEVA_25a.10
  Backbone size w/o insert (bp): 4943
  Vector type: Synthetic Biology
Growth in bacteria
  Bacterial resistance: Kanamycin, 50 μg/mL
  Growth temperature: 37°C
  Growth strain: DH5alpha
  Copy number: Low Copy
Gene/Insert
  Gene/Insert name: mScarlet counter-selection cassette
  Species: Synthetic
  Insert size (bp): 878
  Cloning method: Unknown
  Sequencing primers: 5′ ggcggcggatttgtcctac; 3′ ggtgagaatccaggggtcc
Depositor comments: Cloning method: BASIC DNA assembly . Please visit https://www.biorxiv.org/content/10.1101/2022.01.06.446575v2 for bioRxiv preprint.
How to cite: BASIC_SEVA_25a.10 was a gift from Paul Freemont (Addgene plasmid # 178918 ; http://n2t.net/addgene:178918 ; RRID:Addgene_178918)
